>Addgene plasmid #158468 | pLEX307-CTSL-G418 | addgene full sequence | sequence record 308165 | Addgene NGS Result
CTCGAGGCCTGCAGGTGCAAAGATGGATAAAGTTTTAAACAGAGAGGAATCTTTGCAGCTAATGGACCTT
CTAGGTCTTGAAAGGAGTGGGAATTGGCTCCGGTGCCCGTCAGTGGGCAGAGCGCACATCGCCCACAGTC
CCCGAGAAGTTGGGGGGAGGGGTCGGCAATTGAACCGGTGCCTAGAGAAGGTGGCGCGGGGTAAACTGGG
AAAGTGATGTCGTGTACTGGCTCCGCCTTTTTCCCGAGGGTGGGGGAGAACCGTATATAAGTGCAGTAGT
CGCCGTGAACGTTCTTTTTCGCAACGGGTTTGCCGCCAGAACACAGGTAAGTGCCGTGTGTGGTTCCCGC
GGGCCTGGCCTCTTTACGGGTTATGGCCCTTGCGTGCCTTGAATTACTTCCACCTGGCTGCAGTACGTGA
TTCTTGATCCCGAGCTTCGGGTTGGAAGTGGGTGGGAGAGTTCGAGGCCTTGCGCTTAAGGAGCCCCTTC
GCCTCGTGCTTGAGTTGAGGCCTGGCCTGGGCGCTGGGGCCGCCGCGTGCGAATCTGGTGGCACCTTCGC
GCCTGTCTCGCTGCTTTCGATAAGTCTCTAGCCATTTAAAATTTTTGATGACCTGCTGCGACGCTTTTTT
TCTGGCAAGATAGTCTTGTAAATGCGGGCCAAGATCTGCACACTGGTATTTCGGTTTTTGGGGCCGCGGG
CGGCGACGGGGCCCGTGCGTCCCAGCGCACATGTTCGGCGAGGCGGGGCCTGCGAGCGCGGCCACCGAGA
ATCGGACGGGGGTAGTCTCAAGCTGGCCGGCCTGCTCTGGTGCCTGGCCTCGCGCCGCCGTGTATCGCCC
CGCCCTGGGCGGCAAGGCTGGCCCGGTCGGCACCAGTTGCGTGAGCGGAAAGATGGCCGCTTCCCGGCCC
TGCTGCAGGGAGCTCAAAATGGAGGACGCGGCGCTCGGGAGAGCGGGCGGGTGAGTCACCCACACAAAGG
AAAAGGGCCTTTCCGTCCTCAGCCGTCGCTTCATGTGACTCCACGGAGTACCGGGCGCCGTCCAGGCACC
TCGATTAGTTCTCGAGCTTTTGGAGTACGTCGTCTTTAGGTTGGGGGGAGGGGTTTTATGCGATGGAGTT
TCCCCACACTGAGTGGGTGGAGACTGAAGTTAGGCCAGCTTGGCACTTGATGTAATTCTCCTTGGAATTT
GCCCTTTTTGAGTTTGGATCTTGGTTCATTCTCAAGCCTCAGACAGTGGTTCAAAGTTTTTTTCTTCCAT
TTCAGGTGTCGTGAGGCTAGCATCGATTGATCAACAAGTTTGTACAAAAAAGCAGGCTACAAAATGAATC
CTACACTCATCCTTGCTGCCTTTTGCCTGGGAATTGCCTCAGCTACTCTAACATTTGATCACAGTTTAGA
GGCACAGTGGACCAAGTGGAAGGCGATGCACAACAGATTATACGGCATGAATGAAGAAGGATGGAGGAGA
GCAGTGTGGGAGAAGAACGTGAAGATGATTGAACTGCACAATCAGGAATACAGGGAAGGGAAACACAGCT
TCACAATGGCCATGAACGCCTTTGGAGACATGACCAGTGAAGAATTCAGGCAGGTGATGAATGGCTTTCA
AAACCGTAAGCCCAGGAAGGGGAAAGTGTTCCAGGAACCTCTGTTTTATGAGGCCCCCAGATCTGTGGAT
TGGAGAGAGAAAGGCTACGTGACTCCTGTGAAGAATCAGGGTCAGTGTGGTTCTTGTTGGGCTTTTAGTG
CTACTGGTGCTCTTGAAGGACAGATGTTCCGGAAAACTGGGAGGCTTATCTCACTGAGTGAGCAGAATCT
GGTAGACTGCTCTGGGCCTCAAGGCAATGAAGGCTGCAATGGTGGCCTAATGGATTATGCTTTCCAGTAT
GTTCAGGATAATGGAGGCCTGGACTCTGAGGAATCCTATCCATATGAGGCAACAGAAGAATCCTGTAAGT
ACAATCCCAAGTATTCTGTTGCTAATGACACCGGCTTTGTGGACATCCCTAAGCAGGAGAAGGCCCTGAT
GAAGGCAGTTGCAACTGTGGGGCCCATTTCTGTTGCTATTGATGCAGGTCATGAGTCCTTCCTGTTCTAT
AAAGAAGGCATTTATTTTGAGCCAGACTGTAGCAGTGAAGACATGGATCATGGTGTGCTGGTGGTTGGCT
ACGGATTTGAAAGCACAGAATCAGATAACAATAAATATTGGCTGGTGAAGAACAGCTGGGGTGAAGAATG
GGGCATGGGTGGCTACGTAAAGATGGCCAAAGACCGGAGAAACCATTGTGGAATTGCCTCAGCAGCCAGC
TACCCCACTGTGTAGAACCCAGCTTTCTTGTACAAAGTGGTTGATATCGGTAAGCCTATCCCTAACCCTC
TCCTCGGTCTCGATTCTACGTAGTAATGAACTAGTACCGGTTAAGTCGACAATCAACGCGTTAAGTCGAC
AATCAACCTCTGGATTACAAAATTTGTGAAAGATTGACTGGTATTCTTAACTATGTTGCTCCTTTTACGC
TATGTGGATACGCTGCTTTAATGCCTTTGTATCATGCTATTGCTTCCCGTATGGCTTTCATTTTCTCCTC
CTTGTATAAATCCTGGTTGCTGTCTCTTTATGAGGAGTTGTGGCCCGTTGTCAGGCAACGTGGCGTGGTG
TGCACTGTGTTTGCTGACGCAACCCCCACTGGTTGGGGCATTGCCACCACCTGTCAGCTCCTTTCCGGGA
CTTTCGCTTTCCCCCTCCCTATTGCCACGGCGGAACTCATCGCCGCCTGCCTTGCCCGCTGCTGGACAGG
GGCTCGGCTGTTGGGCACTGACAATTCCGTGGTGTTGTCGGGGAAATCATCGTCCTTTCCTTGGCTGCTC
GCCTGTGTTGCCACCTGGATTCTGCGCGGGACGTCCTTCTGCTACGTCCCTTCGGCCCTCAATCCAGCGG
ACCTTCCTTCCCGCGGCCTGCTGCCGGCTCTGCGGCCTCTTCCGCGTCTTCGCCTTCGCCCTCAGACGAG
TCGGATCTCCCTTTGGGCCGCCTCCCCGCGTCGACTTTAAGACCAATGACTTACAAGGCAGCTGTAGATC
TTAGCCACTTTTTAAAAGAAAAGGGGGGACTGGAAGGGCTAATTCACTCCCAACGAAGACAAGATCTGCT
TTTTGCTTGTACTGGGTCTCTCTGGTTAGACCAGATCTGAGCCTGGGAGCTCTCTGGCTAACTAGGGAAC
CCACTGCTTAAGCCTCAATAAAGCTTGCCTTGAGTGCTTCAAGTAGTGTGTGCCCGTCTGTTGTGTGACT
CTGGTAACTAGAGATCCCTCAGACCCTTTTAGTCAGTGTGGAAAATCTCTAGCAGTACGTATAGTAGTTC
ATGTCATCTTATTATTCAGTATTTATAACTTGCAAAGAAATGAATATCAGAGAGTGAGAGGAACTTGTTT
ATTGCAGCTTATAATGGTTACAAATAAAGCAATAGCATCACAAATTTCACAAATAAAGCATTTTTTTCAC
TGCATTCTAGTTGTGGTTTGTCCAAACTCATCAATGTATCTTATCATGTCTGGCTCTAGCTATCCCGCCC
CTAACTCCGCCCATCCCGCCCCTAACTCCGCCCAGTTCCGCCCATTCTCCGCCCCATGGCTGACTAATTT
TTTTTATTTATGCAGAGGCCGAGGCCGCCTCGGCCTCTGAGCTATTCCAGAAGTAGTGAGGAGGCTTTTT
TGGAGGCCTAGGGACGTACCCAATTCGCCCTATAGTGAGTCGTATTACGCGCGCTCACTGGCCGTCGTTT
TACAACGTCGTGACTGGGAAAACCCTGGCGTTACCCAACTTAATCGCCTTGCAGCACATCCCCCTTTCGC
CAGCTGGCGTAATAGCGAAGAGGCCCGCACCGATCGCCCTTCCCAACAGTTGCGCAGCCTGAATGGCGAA
TGGG
[124 nt withheld, positions 3925-4048]
C
[91 nt withheld, positions 4050-4140]
A
[49 nt withheld, positions 4142-4190]
CCTTTGACGTTGGAGTCCACGTTCTTT
[37 nt withheld, positions 4218-4254]
ACCCTATCTCGGTCTATTCTTTTGATTTATAAGGGATTTTGCCGATTTCGGCCTATTGGTTAAAAAATGA
GCTGATTTAACAAAAATTTAACGCGAATTTTAACAAAATATTAACGCTTACAATTTAGGTGGCACTTTTC
GGGGAAATGTGCGCGGAACCCCTATTTGTTTATTTTTCTAAATACATTCAAATATGTATCCGCTCATGAG
ACAATAACCCTGATAAATGCTTCAATAATATTGAAAAAGGAAGAGTATGAGTATTCAACATTTCCGTGTC
GCCCTTATTCCCTTTTTTGCGGCATTTTGCCTTCCTGTTTTTGCTCACCCAGAAACGCTGGTGAAAGTAA
AAGATGCTGAAGATCAGTTGGGTGCACGAGTGGGTTACATCGAACTGGATCTCAACAGCGGTAAGATCCT
TGAGAGTTTTCGCCCCGAAGAACGTTTTCCAATGATGAGCACTTTTAAAGTTCTGCTATGTGGCGCGGTA
TTATCCCGTATTGACGCCGGGCAAGAGCAACTCGGTCGCCGCATACACTATTCTCAGAATGACTTGGTTG
AGTACTCACCAGTCACAGAAAAGCATCTTACGGATGGCATGACAGTAAGAGAATTATGCAGTGCTGCCAT
AACCATGAGTGATAACACTGCGGCCAACTTACTTCTGACAACGATCGGAGGACCGAAGGAGCTAACCGCT
TTTTTGCACAACATGGGGGATCATGTAACTCGCCTTGATCGTTGGGAACCGGAGCTGAATGAAGCCATAC
CAAACGACGAGCGTGACACCACGATGCCTGTAGCAATGGCAACAACGTTGCGCAAACTATTAACTGGCGA
ACTACTTACTCTAGCTTCCCGGCAACAATTAATAGACTGGATGGAGGCGGATAAAGTTGCAGGACCACTT
CTGCGCTCGGCCCTTCCGGCTGGCTGGTTTATTGCTGATAAATCTGGAGCCGGTGAGCGTGGGTCTCGCG
GTATCATTGCAGCACTGGGGCCAGATGGTAAGCCCTCCCGTATCGTAGTTATCTACACGACGGGGAGTCA
GGCAACTATGGATGAACGAAATAGACAGATCGCTGAGATAGGTGCCTCACTGATTAAGCATTGGTAACTG
TCAGACCAAGTTTACTCATATATACTTTAGATTGATTTAAAACTTCATTTTTAATTTAAAAGGATCTAGG
TGAAGATCCTTTTTGATAATCTCATGACCAAAATCCCTTAACGTGAGTTTTCGTTCCACTGAGCGTCAGA
CCCCGTAGAAAAGATCAAAGGATCTTCTTGAGATCCTTTTTTTCTGCGCGTAATCTGCTGCTTGCAAACA
AAAAAACCACCGCTACCAGCGGTGGTTTGTTTGCCGGATCAAGAGCTACCAACTCTTTTTCCGAAGGTAA
CTGGCTTCAGCAGAGCGCAGATACCAAATACTGTTCTTCTAGTGTAGCCGTAGTTAGGCCACCACTTCAA
GAACTCTGTAGCACCGCCTACATACCTCGCTCTGCTAATCCTGTTACCAGTGGCTGCTGCCAGTGGCGAT
AAGTCGTGTCTTACCGGGTTGGACTCAAGACGATAGTTACCGGATAAGGCGCAGCGGTCGGGCTGAACGG
GGGGTTCGTGCACACAGCCCAGCTTGGAGCGAACGACCTACACCGAACTGAGATACCTACAGCGTGAGCT
ATGAGAAAGCGCCACGCTTCCCGAAGGGAGAAAGGCGGACAGGTATCCGGTAAGCGGCAGGGTCGGAACA
GGAGAGCGCACGAGGGAGCTTCCAGGGGGAAACGCCTGGTATCTTTATAGTCCTGTCGGGTTTCGCCACC
TCTGACTTGAGCGTCGATTTTTGTGATGCTCGTCAGGGGGGCGGAGCCTATGGAAAAACGCCAGCAACGC
GGCCTTTTTACGGTTCCTGGCCTTTTGCTGGCCTTTTGCTCACATGTTCTTTCCTGCGTTATCCCCTGAT
TCTGTGGATAACCGTATTACCGCCTTTGAGTGAGCTGATACCGCTCGCCGCAGCCGAACGACCGAGCGCA
GCGAGTCAGTGAGCGAGGAAGCGGAAGAGCGCCCAATACGCAAACCGCCTCTCCCCGCGCGTTGGCCGAT
TCATTAATGCAGCTGGCACGACAGGTTTCCCGACTGGAAAGCGGGCAGTGAGCGCAACGCAATTAATGTG
AGTTAGCTCACTCATTAGGCACCCCAGGCTTTACACTTTATGCTTCCGGCTCGTATGTTGTGTGGAATTG
TGAGCGGATAACAATTTCACACAGGAAACAGCTATGACCATGATTACGCCAAGCGCGCAATTAACCCTCA
CTAAAGGGAACAAAAGCTGGAGCTGCAAGCTTAATGTAGTCTTATGCAATACTCTTGTAGTCTTGCAACA
TGGTAACGATGAGTTAGCAACATGCCTTACAAGGAGAGAAAAAGCACCGTGCATGCCGATTGGTGGAAGT
AAGGTGGTACGATCGTGCCTTATTAGGAAGGCAACAGACGGGTCTGACATGGATTGGACGAACCACTGAA
TTGCCGCATTGCAGAGATATTGTATTTAAGTGCCTAGCTCGATACATAAACGGGTCTCTCTGGTTAGACC
AGATCTGAGCCTGGGAGCTCTCTGGCTAACTAGGGAACCCACTGCTTAAGCCTCAATAAAGCTTGCCTTG
AGTGCTTCAAGTAGTGTGTGCCCGTCTGTTGTGTGACTCTGGTAACTAGAGATCCCTCAGACCCTTTTAG
TCAGTGTGGAAAATCTCTAGCAGTGGCGCCCGAACAGGGACTTGAAAGCGAAAGGGAAACCAGAGGAGCT
CTCTCGACGCAGGACTCGGCTTGCTGAAGCGCGCACGGCAAGAGGCGAGGGGCGGCGACTGGTGAGTACG
CCAAAAATTTTGACTAGCGGAGGCTAGAAGGAGAGAGATGGGTGCGAGAGCGTCAGTATTAAGCGGGGGA
GAATTAGATCGCGATGGGAAAAAATTCGGTTAAGGCCAGGGGGAAAGAAAAAATATAAATTAAAACATAT
AGTATGGGCAAGCAGGGAGCTAGAACGATTCGCAGTTAATCCTGGCCTGTTAGAAACATCAGAAGGCTGT
AGACAAATACTGGGACAGCTACAACCATCCCTTCAGACAGGATCAGAAGAACTTAGATCATTATATAATA
CAGTAGCAACCCTCTATTGTGTGCATCAAAGGATAGAGATAAAAGACACCAAGGAAGCTTTAGACAAGAT
AGAGGAAGAGCAAAACAAAAGTAAGACCACCGCACAGCAAGCGGCCGCTGATCTTCAGACCTGGAGGAGG
AGATATGAGGGACAATTGGAGAAGTGAATTATATAAATATAAAGTAGTAAAAATTGAACCATTAGGAGTA
GCACCCACCAAGGCAAAGAGAAGAGTGGTGCAGAGAGAAAAAAGAGCAGTGGGAATAGGAGCTTTGTTCC
TTGGGTTCTTGGGAGCAGCAGGAAGCACTATGGGCGCAGCGTCAATGACGCTGACGGTACAGGCCAGACA
ATTATTGTCTGGTATAGTGCAGCAGCAGAACAATTTGCTGAGGGCTATTGAGGCGCAACAGCATCTGTTG
CAACTCACAGTCTGGGGCATCAAGCAGCTCCAGGCAAGAATCCTGGCTGTGGAAAGATACCTAAAGGATC
AACAGCTCCTGGGGATTTGGGGTTGCTCTGGAAAACTCATTTGCACCACTGCTGTGCCTTGGAATGCTAG
TTGGAGTAATAAATCTCTGGAACAGATTTGGAATCACACGACCTGGATGGAGTGGGACAGAGAAATTAAC
AATTACACAAGCTTAATACACTCCTTAATTGAAGAATCGCAAAACCAGCAAGAAAAGAATGAACAAGAAT
TATTGGAATTAGATAAATGGGCAAGTTTGTGGAATTGGTTTAACATAACAAATTGGCTGTGGTATATAAA
ATTATTCATAATGATAGTAGGAGGCTTGGTAGGTTTAAGAATAGTTTTTGCTGTACTTTCTATAGTGAAT
AGAGTTAGGCAGGGATATTCACCATTATCGTTTCAGACCCACCTCCCAACCCCGAGGGGACCCATGCATT
GCATCTCAATTAGTCAGCAACCAGGTGTGGAAAGTCCCCAGGCTCCCCAGCAGGCAGAAGTATGCAAAGC
ATGCGTCTCAATTAGTCAGCAACCATAGTCCCGCCCCTAACTCCGCCCATCCCGCCCCTAACTCCGCCCA
GTTCCGCCCATTCTCCGCCCCATGGCTGACTAATTTTTTTTATTTATGCAGAGGCCGAGGCCGCCTCGGC
CTCTGAGCTATTCCAGAAGTAGTGAGGAGGCTTTTTTGGAGGCCTAGGCTTTTGCAAAAAGCTTTCTAGA
GGTACCGTGGCCACCATGATTGAACAAGATGGATTGCACGCAGGTTCTCCGGCCGCTTGGGTGGAGAGGC
TATTCGGCTATGACTGGGCACAACAGACAATCGGCTGCTCTGATGCCGCCGTGTTCCGGCTGTCAGCGCA
GGGGCGCCCGGTTCTTTTTGTCAAGACCGACCTGTCCGGTGCCCTGAATGAACTGCAAGACGAGGCAGCG
CGGCTATCGTGGCTGGCCACGACGGGCGTTCCTTGCGCAGCTGTGCTCGACGTTGTCACTGAAGCGGGAA
GGGACTGGCTGCTATTGGGCGAAGTGCCGGGGCAGGATCTCCTGTCATCTCACCTTGCTCCTGCCGAGAA
AGTATCCATCATGGCTGATGCAATGCGGCGGCTGCATACGCTTGATCCGGCTACCTGCCCATTCGACCAC
CAAGCGAAACATCGCATCGAGCGAGCACGTACTCGGATGGAAGCCGGTCTTGTCGATCAGGATGATCTGG
ACGAAGAGCATCAGGGGCTCGCGCCAGCCGAACTGTTCGCCAGGCTCAAGGCGAGCATGCCCGACGGCGA
GGATCTCGTCGTGACCCATGGCGATGCCTGCTTGCCGAATATCATGGTGGAAAATGGCCGCTTTTCTGGA
TTCATCGACTGTGGCCGGCTGGGTGTGGCGGACCGCTATCAGGACATAGCGTTGGCTACCCGTGATATTG
CTGAAGAGCTTGGCGGCGAATGGGCTGACCGCTTCCTCGTGCTTTACGGTATCGCCGCTCCCGATTCGCA
GCGCATCGCCTTCTATCGCCTTCTTGACGAGTTCTTCTGAGTTAACGAATTCTAGATCTTGAGACAAATG
GCAGTATTCATCCACAATTTTAAAAGAAAAGGGGGGATTGGGGGGTACAGTGCAGGGGAAAGAATAGTAG
ACATAATAGCAACAGACATACAAACTAAAGAATTACAAAAACAAATTACAAAAATTCAAAATTTTCGGGT
TTATTACAGGGACAGCAGAGATCCACTTTGGCGCCGG
Features (pLannotate 1.2.2; 33 found; start..end, strand, type, name):
     23..89      +  CDS            small t antigen (fragment): SV40 (simian virus 40) small t antigen
     96..1274    +  promoter       EF-1α promoter: strong constitutive promoter for human elongation factor EF-1α
   1294..1318    +  protein_bind   attB1: mutant version of attB; recombination site for the Gateway® BP reaction BP Clonase™
   1324..2322    +  CDS            CTSL: CATL1_HUMAN - Also known as CTSL1. Experimental evidence at protein level: Swiss-Prot protein existence level 1. (Microbial infection) Facilitates human coronaviruses SARS- CoV and SARS-CoV-2 infections via proteolysis of coronavirus spike (S) glycoproteins in lysosome for entry into host cell (PubMed:32142651, PubMed:32221306, PubMed:16339146, PubMed:18562523). Proteolysis within lysosomes is sufficient to activate membrane fusion by coronaviruses SARS-CoV and EMC (HCoV-EMC) S as well as Zaire ebolavirus glycoproteins (PubMed:16081529, PubMed:26953343, PubMed:18562523). From Homo sapiens (Hum
   2327..2351    -  protein_bind   attB2: mutant version of attB; recombination site for the Gateway® BP reaction BP Clonase™
   2359..2400    +  CDS            V5 tag: epitope tag from simian virus 5
   2451..3039    +  misc_feature   WPRE: woodchuck hepatitis virus posttranscriptional regulatory element
   3090..3109    +  misc_feature   cPPT/CTS (fragment): central polypurine tract and central termination sequence of HIV-1
   3111..3344    +  LTR            3' LTR (ΔU3): self-inactivating 3' long terminal repeat (LTR) from HIV-1
   3422..3543    +  polyA_signal   SV40 poly(A) signal: SV40 polyadenylation signal
   3583..3718    +  rep_origin     SV40 ori: SV40 origin of replication
   3739..3757    -  promoter       T7 promoter: promoter for bacteriophage T7 RNA polymerase
   3765..3920    +  CDS            lacZα (fragment): LacZα fragment of β-galactosidase; lacZ fragment
   3925..4353    +  rep_origin     f1 ori (sequence partly withheld): f1 bacteriophage origin of replication; arrow indicates direction of (+) strand synthesis
   4406..4510    +  promoter       AmpR promoter: bla
   4511..5371    +  CDS            AmpR: β-lactamase; bla; confers resistance to ampicillin, carbenicillin, and related antibiotics
   5542..6130    +  rep_origin     ori: high-copy-number ColE1/pMB1/pBR322/pUC origin of replication
   6313..6405    +  CDS            lacI (fragment): lac repressor; lacI; The lac repressor binds to the lac operator to inhibit transcription in E. coli. This inhibition can be relieved by adding lactose or isopropyl-β-D-thiogalactopyranoside (IPTG).
   6418..6439    +  protein_bind   CAP binding site: CAP binding activates transcription in the presence of cAMP. E. coli catabolite activator protein
   6454..6484    +  promoter       lac promoter: promoter for the E. coli lac operon
   6492..6508    +  protein_bind   lac operator: The lac repressor binds to the lac operator to inhibit transcription in E. coli. This inhibition can be relieved by adding lactose or isopropyl-β-D-thiogalactopyranoside (IPTG). lac repressor encoded by lacI
   6553..6571    +  promoter       T3 promoter: promoter for bacteriophage T3 RNA polymerase
   6599..6825    +  promoter       RSV promoter: Rous sarcoma virus enhancer/promoter
   6826..7006    +  LTR            5' LTR (truncated): truncated 5' long terminal repeat (LTR) from HIV-1
   7053..7178    +  misc_feature   HIV-1 Ψ: packaging signal of human immunodeficiency virus type 1
   7162..7525    +  CDS            HIV-1 gag (fragment): gag protein from human immunodeficiency virus 1; gag
   7671..7904    +  misc_feature   RRE: The Rev response element (RRE) of HIV-1 allows for Rev-dependent mRNA export from the nucleus to the cytoplasm.
   8281..8307    +  CDS            Rev (fragment): human immunodeficiency virus 1 (HIV-1) Rev protein; rev; enhances nuclear export of unspliced and incompletely spliced viral mRNAs
   8314..8337    +  promoter       SV40 promoter (fragment): SV40 early promoter
   8338..8409    +  promoter       SV40 promoter (fragment): SV40 enhancer and early promoter
   8433..8568    +  rep_origin     SV40 ori: SV40 origin of replication
   8610..9404    +  CDS            NeoR/KanR: aminoglycoside phosphotransferase from Tn5; aph(3')-II (or nptII); confers resistance to neomycin, kanamycin, and G418 (Geneticin®)
   9452..9569    +  misc_feature   cPPT/CTS: central polypurine tract and central termination sequence of HIV-1
