[The description below was written by a language model from this plasmid's Addgene catalogue record and pLannotate feature annotations shown in this document.]
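Description:
pLEX307-CTSL-G418 is a lentiviral transfer plasmid built on the pLEX307 backbone for constitutive expression of human cathepsin L (CTSL) in mammalian cells. It is maintained in E. coli through a high-copy ColE1/pUC-type origin with ampicillin resistance (AmpR), and also carries an f1 origin. The viral portion has a third-generation, self-inactivating layout. An RSV promoter drives a truncated HIV-1 5' LTR, followed by the Ψ packaging signal with a gag fragment, the Rev response element and a cPPT/CTS. It ends in a ΔU3 3' LTR, with an SV40 polyadenylation signal downstream. These elements allow the genomic RNA to be packaged when helper functions are supplied in trans, and to integrate without regenerating an active LTR promoter.

Two expression units lie between the LTRs. An SV40 early promoter/origin drives NeoR/KanR, so transduced cells can be selected with G418. Downstream, the human EF-1α promoter drives the CTSL coding sequence, which was introduced by Gateway cloning and is therefore flanked by attB1 and attB2 sites. A V5 epitope tag sequence follows attB2, but the record does not say whether CTSL is read through into it, and a WPRE follows to enhance transcript expression.

The annotation notes that cathepsin L is a lysosomal protease that cleaves coronavirus spike and ebolavirus glycoproteins during entry. This suggests use in generating CTSL-overexpressing cell lines for viral entry studies, although the stated purpose is simply constitutive lentiviral expression. The depositors caution that the backbone can recombine, typically between the LTRs and occasionally between the Gateway sites, so plasmid integrity should be verified.
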