Addgene plasmid #158468: pLEX307-CTSL-G418
Purpose: Constitutive lentiviral expression of human CTSL.
Depositing lab: Alejandro Chavez & Sho Iketani. Depositing organization: Columbia University.
Backbone
  Vector backbone: pLEX307
  Vector type: Mammalian Expression, Lentiviral
  Selectable markers: Neomycin (select with G418)
Growth in bacteria
  Bacterial resistance: Ampicillin, 100 μg/mL
  Growth temperature: 30°C
  Growth strain: NEB Stable
  Copy number: High Copy
Gene/Insert
  Gene/Insert name: CTSL
  Species: H. sapiens (human)
  Entrez Gene: CTSL (a.k.a. CATL, CTSL1, MEP)
  Cloning method: Gateway Cloning
  Sequencing primers: 5′ EF1a-F; 3′ WPRE-R
Terms and licenses: Academic/Nonprofit Terms; Industry Terms: Not Available to Industry
Depositor comments: The authors have noticed that recombination within the pLEX307 backbone can occur. All users are advised to sequence the vectors and restriction digest them and run them on a gel to ensure they show the expected full length insert and plasmid size. In cases where recombination has occurred, it is typically between the viral LTR elements in the vector, although recombination between the gateway cloning sites has also been observed.
How to cite: pLEX307-CTSL-G418 was a gift from Alejandro Chavez & Sho Iketani (Addgene plasmid # 158468 ; http://n2t.net/addgene:158468 ; RRID:Addgene_158468)
